>Addgene plasmid #244802 | CL20_mEGFP_BRD9_NUTM1Δ1-152 | addgene full sequence | sequence record 488264 | Addgene NGS Result
AAAAAAAATCTAACCTCAAGTCAAGGCTTTTCTATGGAATAAGGAATGGACAGCAGGGGGCTGTTTCATA
TACTGATGACCTCTTTATAGCCAACCTTTGTTCATGGCAGCCAGCATATGGGCATATGTTGCCAAACTCT
AAACCAAATACTCATTCTGATGTTTTAAATGATTTGCCCTCCCATATGTCCTTCCGAGTGAGAGACACAA
AAAATTCCAACACACTATTGCAATGAAAATAAATTTCCTTTATTAGCCAGAAGTCAGATGCTCAAGGGGC
TTCATGATGTCCCCATAATTTTTGGCAGAGGGAAAAAGATCTGCTAGCTCGAGCAGCTGAAGCTTTATTG
AGGCTTAAGCAGTGGGTTCCCTAGTTAGCCAGAGAGCTCCCAGGCTCAGATCTGGTCTAACCAGAGAGAC
CCAGTACAGGCAAAAAGCAGATCTTGTCTTCTTTGGGAGTGAATTAGCCCTTCCAGTCCCCCCTTTTCTT
TTAAAAAGTGGCTAAGATCTACAGCTGCCTTGTAAGTCATTGGTCTTAAAGGTACCGTAATCTTATCTAG
AACCGGTCTACTGGCTACGACGTCGTTTCTTCCTTCTGCCCGTGACAAAACTGTCACACCGCCTTTTACG
AGGCTGTGAGGGTCGAACTACTCCCAGAGCTAGGGGTTTCTCCCTGGGGACCCCAAGTTGAGCTCCTGAG
TGGGGTGTCTTTTCAGTAGGGGCTGGACCTCCAGCTAGAGCTCGCTTCCCAGACTTGGCAACAGGATATG
GAAGTTTGCTGGGGCCTTTTGCTCCAGCAGGGAGCAGGTGGGATGCTCTCTGGCTGCCCTGACCTCCTGA
GGCATGGTGAGGACTGAGGGGATGCTCCCTTGGTGAGAGGCTAAGTTTAGAGGCCAAGAGGTAAGCAAAG
TTGGAGAGTTCCTCATCCTCTTCCTCTGCTTCCTTTTTCTTTTTCTCCTTTCCTTTGGCCCTGTCTGCTG
ACCTGTGTGTTTTACTAACAGAAGTTTCTCTCGGAACTATGGCATTCCTGGTTCCCCTTCTAGGCAAAGT
GCTTCCAAGGCCCTGGTGAGAAGATGTTGCTTTGGGAGTCCCAGTTGTGTAAGACTCCTGACTCTCTTGT
AAAGGAGCAAGGTTTTTAGGCTTGGACAGATCAGGATCCACCCTGCCTTCTCCTTGGGGGTCATAAGAAT
GAACATTCAGTGGGCAGGTGTCCTCGCTGACCCTTAGTTGGAGGCCACAGTCATCTTTAACATCTAGTAT
GTTGACAGGTTCTATGGTTTCCAACAGAGGAGAAAAGGAATTGCCTCTGCTCCCTGCCTCTTGACTGGCT
TCAGGCAAGGAGGAGGCATCCTCAGTCCCCATGATAAGGAGATTGCCTTGGCATGTGGGTGGAAGGGTTT
CTTTGGAAGACCCCAGTGTGGAATCACCACTTTCTAGCAATGGGAAGCAACCTTCTGCCCACAGATCACT
GGGATGCCCTACGGTTTCACAGCTCTGTTCTTGATTTTCTTTGGACCTCAAGGGTGGGCTGTTGGCCCTC
AAAGGTCCTGGCAAGCTGCAATAGTTTCTCTTTTCTAGGGCAGCTGCCGCAACTGTGCCTCCACAGGGAA
TCACACTGCTCTCCGTATCCCCAGGTACTAGGGTTTCTCCAGGACCCAGGGAAATGTTGCCCCTGGAGCC
CAGTCCCTGGCAGCCTTCCTGATACTCAGTTACACACTTCTCAACTTGGAAGCTCTCTATGACCTCCTCT
ATTTGTACAGGCAGCTCCAAGCCTACAGCATCCATCTCACTGCTCAGCCAAACTCCTGGGCTGAGACAGA
CATCGTCCCTCTCCCCAGCTGCTCTAGGGGAAGGATTCTGATCATAACTCTGAGCCATGGGGGTACCTCT
GTCATCTCCCCACATGGCTCCTGAAGAGCCTTCCCAGGGCACTGCTAAAGGCTCCTTCCCTTGAGGAAGC
ACTCCACGACCCCCTGTTTGTTGTCCTTTCTGCAATCCCAGGACTTGCTTTTCTAACCCTTGTCCTTGCA
GAGGAGCCAGCTCTGCAAGTCCAGCATCCAAACTGGGAGTGCTCTCAGGCTGGAAGCCTCCCTGCCAACA
AAGGGGCAGAGCCTCTGAAGTCCTATCAGCCACCAGGCAGTGCCCAGGAGGCCCAGCGCCTCCTAGATGG
CCATCCTGATGTAGAGATACCTGGTTTATAACCTTCCCAGACCCTCTCCTCTCCACACCCAAGGGTCCCG
GAGTTCCCTGTGGAGCTGCAAGTTCTGGCTGCAGGTCCCAGCTGCTGGGGGATGGCAGAGTGTTCCCATC
CCTGTGCATCCCTCTGGGGCTATCTAGGGCTTGCTCCTGCCCACCATGCACTTCTCTTGCCCGTTTTCCT
GAAGAAGAAACCTTTCCAAGGCAAGCGGCGCCCCCAGCCCCCTGAAGCCCAGGTGAGGGCCGAAGCCGCC
CATCCCCATCTTCATCCTCAACAGAACCAGAAGGACTTGAGTCCAACTGAGCGCCACTGAAACTTGGAGG
CGCCTCTGCATCTTCCTCCTCTTCCAAGGCCATGAGTCGCTTCTGGACCAGCTGGGCAAGAGTGAGTCCT
TCTTCTTGCTCTAGCTCCTCAATTAAGGCCAAGGGATCTCTCTGTTTTTCTGGGGACAGCAGATCTGCCA
GAAATTGAGGGTGAATGACAGCCTCCACCTTGGAGACAAAGACCTTCTGAGAACACAGCTCATTGATGTA
GCTCAGGAGACCTGGATCTGGATACATCCCTTCCTCCTCCTGCTGCTGCCCTTCTTCCTCTTGTTTTCCA
TCTGACTCCCCAGTGGCCAAGTGAGTCCCCACCAGCCATTCCATGATGTCAACATACTCCTTCACAGCTT
CTGGTGGGATCTCCTTGGGTGCCTCAGGAGCAGGAGGTCTCTGGGCTTTACGCTGACGCCGGCGGGGGGC
CCGTGTCTTGGAGGCTGCCTTCTTCGGAATGTACACTGGCTGCTGGCAAACCTCAGAGGCCAGGGGCCCT
AGAGGATCAAGTTTCAAAGGGGTTGCAGGAGACAGGCCCTGAGACCCATTCATCAGCTGTGTGTTCTGAA
TCTGCATCTCCTCAGCCTCAAACTCCATGAACCTTTCTGCCATCTCATAAAAGATCATCCGGTCAAAGTT
GCTGGTGTGCTCCCACTCCTGCACAGCCAATGGCAGTCCCTCCTCCAGGGTCATAGTGGGCTTCAGCCGG
GCCAGGGAACGAAGCACTGGGATAAGAAAACAGGAAAGAGCTTCTGTGTCAGGACTCTGGGATAGGTGCC
TCCGGGCCAAGGCTTTGTAACGCTGCCACTGACGGAAGTTCTCATAAACGTCCTTGGAAATTTTGGAGCG
GTCACCTAGGGAAGGCTTGGATAGAGTGGCCACAGGACCTCCTTCCCCGGTTGTCCCATGTGGCCCTGGC
CAAGCTTTTTCCAGGGGCACAATGGGGACCAGTTGAGCAACTGGTGGTGGAGGCTGAGGCGGAAGGCCTG
GAGGACCCTCCTGGCTGACACCAACAGCCTTAGAGGGCAGAATGGTCTTCACATTAGATGCTGTCACAAA
TGGAGGTGCAGGACCCTCAAGGCCTCCACAGGGAGTGCCCGGGGCAGTCGAATTGAGGGCAGTCTGAGTA
AGGATAAAGTTCTGAGTTTGAGAGGGCTCAGCTGACCCCCCTTCTGTCTTGACTTTGACAATGACCTTGC
CAGCCCCAGCCCCACTGAGGCAAGGGCCCCCGTCCCCTGTCACCAACAGTGAGCTGGGGAAAGCAGAGAG
CATCAGAGGGTTGTCTGGAGAGAATACTGAAGGCATGATGGGCTGTGGAGGTGGCTCCCTGGGTGGGTGG
TCTGGTGGGTCAGAAGTTGGTGGGAGAAAGGGAAGTGCAGGGGATGGAGACAGGGCGGCACTAGGTTTCA
TGCTCATATCCGGTCCCGGCAATGCAGATGCCAGAGAGCTGAGCATGGAGATATCCACAGAAACGTCGGG
ATAGGACTTCATCGACATGAACTCCAGAACAGAGCTGCTGCTGTCTCCTAGGGTGTCCCCAACCTTGGCT
TCATCTGGAGGCTTCATGGGAACATTTCTTCTCTGCTTCAGCTGGAAGAGCGTCCTAGAGTGGTCTCCGC
CTGTGATCTGGTCCAGGAGGTCGTCCACCACTTTCTTGCTGTAGCTCCCAGCATCCTTCACAAACTCCTG
CAGGCTCAGCGCACACTGCACGCCTGTCTCATCTCCGTAGGCTGAGTAGAGCAGCTCCATCTCGTCCGAC
TTCAAGTCGCCAAATACTGAATTATTCTGCATCGAAAGCGCAGTAGTGGCACTGGAGAGAAAGGTGACTT
TGTTTCTTCTCTCGTCTTTGAAGCCCAGCGTGGTGAAGCCTGGGAGTAGCTTACTGGAGAGCGAGCTCAA
GTCCACCGGGTGGGTCTCCTCCTCATCAGCGTCCGGCTCGGCCGTGTTGACCACGCTGTAGAGCAGGCTC
CCGTCCCCGTTCCTCTTCAGATAGCCCATCTTGCCGCCTGGGAGGAACCGGTTGATCCTGTCCCGAGCTT
CGTCAGCTGCGTGCTCCACCAGCGCCAGCACGTGCTCCTCTGCGGTACTGTCCGTCAAGCTGCAGGCATT
CCCTTCAGGCTCAAACATGCAGCTGATAACTTCTCTACTCGGCTTTTTGGATTTCTTGGCAGTTTCTACT
TGTACTGGTACAACTTCAGGGACAGGTTCCTCAACAGCTGTATCTTCATTGCCCAAAAGAGCTGCCTGTT
TGCTCATCATCTTAAAGCCTGCGTGAAGGATCTTCTTCGCCAACTTGTAGTACACGGTATCTGGCCTATT
GTATGTCATTGCATTATCACACATCAGCTTGAAATCTGCCTTAAATTCCGTAACTGACTTGTATTCATTA
GCTACAATTTTGTCTTTCATGGTGCCAAAATCCATGGGATGTTTTATTATCATTGAATATCCAGGAGCAA
TTGCATCCGTGACAGGAAAAGCAAAAAATCCATGGGGATCTTTTCTCTGCCGGGAAGCGGCCGCACTTCC
CCCGGAGCCTCCGCTTCCGCCCTTGTACAGCTCGTCCATGCCGAGAGTGATCCCGGCGGCGGTCACGAAC
TCCAGCAGGACCATGTGATCGCGCTTCTCGTTGGGGTCTTTGCTCAGCTTGGACTGGGTGCTCAGGTAGT
GGTTGTCGGGCAGCAGCACGGGGCCGTCGCCGATGGGGGTGTTCTGCTGGTAGTGGTCGGCGAGCTGCAC
GCTGCCGTCCTCGATGTTGTGGCGGATCTTGAAGTTCACCTTGATGCCGTTCTTCTGCTTGTCGGCCATG
ATATAGACGTTGTGGCTGTTGTAGTTGTACTCCAGCTTGTGCCCCAGGATGTTGCCGTCCTCCTTGAAGT
CGATGCCCTTCAGCTCGATGCGGTTCACCAGGGTGTCGCCCTCGAACTTCACCTCGGCGCGGGTCTTGTA
GTTGCCGTCGTCCTTGAAGAAGATGGTGCGCTCCTGGACGTAGCCTTCGGGCATGGCGGACTTGAAGAAG
TCGTGCTGCTTCATGTGGTCGGGGTAGCGGCTGAAGCACTGCACGCCGTAGGTCAGGGTGGTCACGAGGG
TGGGCCAGGGCACGGGCAGCTTGCCGGTGGTGCAGATGAACTTCAGGGTCAGCTTGCCGTAGGTGGCATC
GCCCTCGCCCTCGCCGGACACGCTGAACTTGTGGCCGTTTACGTCGCCGTCCAGCTCGACCAGGATGGGC
ACCACCCCGGTGAACAGCTCCTCGCCCTTGCTCACCATGGTGGCGACCGGTGGATCCCGGGCCCGCGGTA
CCGTCGACTGCAGAATTCGGTTCACTAAACGAGCCCGGTTCACTAAACGAGCTCTGCTTATATAGACCTC
CCACCGTACACGCCTACCGCCCATTTGCGTCAATGGGGCGGAGTTGTTACGACATTTTGGAAAGTCCCGT
TGATTTTGGTGCCAAAACAAACTCCCATTGACGTCAATGGGGTGGAGACTTGGAAATCCCCGTGAGTCAA
ACCGCTATCCACGCCCATTGATGTACTGCCAAAACCGCATCACCATGGTAATAGCGATGACTAATACGTA
GATGTACTGCCAAGTAGGAAAGTCCCATAAGGTCATGTACTGGGCATAATGCCAGGCGGGCCATTTACCG
TCATTGACGTCAATAGGGGGCGTACTTGGCATATGATACACTTGATGTACTGCCAAGTGGGCAGTTTACC
GTAAATACTCCACCCATTGACGTCAATGGAAAGTCCCTATTGGCGTTACTATGGGAACATACGTCATTAT
TGACGTCAATGGGCGGGGGTCGTTGGGCGGTCAGCCAGGCGGGCCATTTACCGTAAGTTATGTAACGCGG
AACTCCATATATGGGCTATGAACTAATGACCCCGTAATTGATTACTATTAATAACTAGCACGCGTTCGAA
GCTTGAGCTCGGTCCCCTCGGGGTTGGGAGGTGGGTCTGAAACGATAATGGTGAATATCCCTGCCTAACT
CTATTCACTATAGAAAGTACAGCAAAAACTATTCTTAAACCTACCAAGCCTCCTACTATCATTATGAATA
ATTTTATATACCACAGCCAATTTGTTATGTTAAACCAATTCCACAAACTTGCCCATTTATCTAATTCCAA
TAATTCTTGTTCATTCTTTTCTTGCTGGTTTTGCGATTCTTCAATTAAGGAGTGTATTAAGCTTGTGTAA
TTGTTAATTTCTCTGTCCCACTCCATCCAGGTCGTGTGATTCCAAATCTGTTCCAGAGATTTATTACTCC
AACTAGCATTCCAAGGCACAGCAGTGGTGCAAATGAGTTTTCCAGAGCAACCCCAAATCCCCAGGAGCTG
TTGATCCTTTAGGTATCTTTCCACAGCCAGGATTCTTGCCTGGAGCTGCTTGATGCCCCAGACTGTGAGT
TGCAACAGATGCTGTTGCGCCTCAATAGCCCTCAGCAAATTGTTCTGCTGCTGCACTATACCAGACAATA
ATTGTCTGGCCTGTACCGTCAGCGTCATTGACGCTGCGCCCATAGTGCTTCCTGCTGCTCCCAAGAACCC
AAGGAACAAAGCTCCTATTCCCACTGCTCTTTTTTCTCTCTGCACCACTCTTCTCTTTGCCTTGGTGGGT
GCTACTCCTAATGGTTCAATTTTTACTACTTTATATTTATATAATTCACTTCTCCAATTGTCCCTCATAT
CTCCTCCTTATGGTGTTTTACTAAACTTTTCCATGTTCTAATCCTCATCCTGTCTACTTGCCACACAATC
ATCACCTGCCATCTGTTTTCCATAATCCCTAATGATCTTTGCTTTTCTTCTTGGCACTACTTTTATGTCA
CTATTATCTTGTATTACTACTGCCCCTTCACCTTTCCAGAGGAGCTTTGCTGGTCCTTTCCAAAGTGGAT
TTCTGCTGTCCCTGTAATAAACCCGAAAATTTTGAATTTTTGTAATTTGTTTTTGTAATTCTTTAGTTTG
TATGTCTGTTGCTATTATGTCTACTATTCTTTCCCCTGCACTGTACCCCCCAATCCCCCCTTTTCTTTTA
AAATTGTGGATGAATACTGCCATTTGTACTGCTGTCTTAAGATGTTCAGCCTGATCTCTTACCTGTCCTA
TAATTTTCTTTAATTCTTTATTCATAGATTCTACTACTCCTTGACTTTGGGGATTGTAGGGAATTTCCAG
GTCTGAAGATCCTGCTGCTTGCTGTGCTTTTTTCTTACTTTTGTTTTGCTCTTCCTCTATCTTGTCTAAA
GCTTCCTTGGTGTCTTTTATCTCTATCCTTTGATGCACACAATAGAGGGTTGCTACTGTATTATATAATG
ATCTAAGTTCTTCTGATCCTGTCTGAAGGGATGGTTGTAGCTGTCCCAGTATTTGTCTACAGCCTTCTGA
TGTTTCTAACAGGCCAGTATTAACTGCGAATCGTTCTAGCTCCCTGCTTGCCCATACTATATGTTTTAAT
TTATATTTTTTCTTTCCCCCTGGCCTTAACCGAATTTTTTCCCATCGCGATCTAATTCTCCCCCGCTTAA
TACTGACGCTCTCGCACCCATCTCTCTCCTTCTAGCCTCCGCTAGTCAAAATTTTTGGCGTACTCACCAG
TCGCCGCCCCTCGCCTCTTGCCGTGCGCGCTTCAGCAAGCCGAGTCCTGCGTCGAGAGAGCTCCTCTGGT
TTCCCTTTCGCTTTCAAGTCCCTGTTCGGGCGCCACTGCTAGAGATTTTCCACACTGACTAAAAGGGTCT
GAGGGATCTCTAGTTACCAGAGTCACACAACAGACGGGCACACACTACTTGAAGCACTCAAGGCAAGCTT
TATTGAGGCTTAAGCAGTGGGTTCCCTAGTTAGCCAGAGAGCTCCCAGGCTCAGATCTGGTCTAACCAGA
GAGACCCAGTACAGGCAAAAAGCAGCTGCTTATATGCAGGATCTGAGGGCTCGCCACTCCCCAGTCCCGC
CCAGGCCACGCCTCCCATGGTAATAGCGATGACTAATACGTAGATGTACTGCCAAGTAGGAAAGTCCCAT
AAGGTCATGTACTGGGCATAATGCCAGGCGGGCCATTTACCGTCATTGACGTCAATAGGGGGCGTACTTG
GCATATGATACACTTGATGTACTGCCAAGTGGGCAGTTTACCGTAAATACTCCACCCATTGACGTCAATG
GAAAGTCCCTATTGGCGTTACTATGGGAACATACGTCATTATTGACGTCAATGGGCGGGGGTCGTTGGGC
GGTCAGCCAGGCGGGCCATTTACCGTAAGTTATGTAACGCGGAACTCCATATATGGGCTATGAACTAATG
ACCCCGTAATTGATTACTATTAATAACTAGTCAATAATCAATGTCGACCCAGGTGGCACTTTTCGGGGAA
ATGTGCGCGGAACCCCTATTTGTTTATTTTTCTAAATACATTCAAATATGTATCCGCTCATGAGACAATA
ACCCTGATAAATGCTTCAATAATATTGAAAAAGGAAGAGTATGAGTATTCAACATTTCCGTGTCGCCCTT
ATTCCCTTTTTTGCGGCATTTTGCCTTCCTGTTTTTGCTCACCCAGAAACGCTGGTGAAAGTAAAAGATG
CTGAAGATCAGTTGGGTGCACGAGTGGGTTACATCGAACTGGATCTCAACAGCGGTAAGATCCTTGAGAG
TTTTCGCCCCGAAGAACGTTTTCCAATGATGAGCACTTTTAAAGTTCTGCTATGTGGCGCGGTATTATCC
CGTATTGACGCCGGGCAAGAGCAACTCGGTCGCCGCATACACTATTCTCAGAATGACTTGGTTGAGTACT
CACCAGTCACAGAAAAGCATCTTACGGATGGCATGACAGTAAGAGAATTATGCAGTGCTGCCATAACCAT
GAGTGATAACACTGCGGCCAACTTACTTCTGACAACGATCGGAGGACCGAAGGAGCTAACCGCTTTTTTG
CACAACATGGGGGATCATGTAACTCGCCTTGATCGTTGGGAACCGGAGCTGAATGAAGCCATACCAAACG
ACGAGCGTGACACCACGATGCCTGTAGCAATGGCAACAACGTTGCGCAAACTATTAACTGGCGAACTACT
TACTCTAGCTTCCCGGCAACAATTAATAGACTGGATGGAGGCGGATAAAGTTGCAGGACCACTTCTGCGC
TCGGCCCTTCCGGCTGGCTGGTTTATTGCTGATAAATCTGGAGCCGGTGAGCGTGGGTCTCGCGGTATCA
TTGCAGCACTGGGGCCAGATGGTAAGCCCTCCCGTATCGTAGTTATCTACACGACGGGGAGTCAGGCAAC
TATGGATGAACGAAATAGACAGATCGCTGAGATAGGTGCCTCACTGATTAAGCATTGGTAACTGTCAGAC
CAAGTTTACTCATATATACTTTAGATTGATTTAAAACTTCATTTTTAATTTAAAAGGATCTAGGTGAAGA
TCCTTTTTGATAATCTCATGACCAAAATCCCTTAACGTGAGTTTTCGTTCCACTGAGCGTCAGACCCCGT
AGAAAAGATCAAAGGATCTTCTTGAGATCCTTTTTTTCTGCGCGTAATCTGCTGCTTGCAAACAAAAAAA
CCACCGCTACCAGCGGTGGTTTGTTTGCCGGATCAAGAGCTACCAACTCTTTTTCCGAAGGTAACTGGCT
TCAGCAGAGCGCAGATACCAAATACTGTTCTTCTAGTGTAGCCGTAGTTAGGCCACCACTTCAAGAACTC
TGTAGCACCGCCTACATACCTCGCTCTGCTAATCCTGTTACCAGTGGCTGCTGCCAGTGGCGATAAGTCG
TGTCTTACCGGGTTGGACTCAAGACGATAGTTACCGGATAAGGCGCAGCGGTCGGGCTGAACGGGGGGTT
CGTGCACACAGCCCAGCTTGGAGCGAACGACCTACACCGAACTGAGATACCTACAGCGTGAGCTATGAGA
AAGCGCCACGCTTCCCGAAGGGAGAAAGGCGGACAGGTATCCGGTAAGCGGCAGGGTCGGAACAGGAGAG
CGCACGAGGGAGCTTCCAGGGGGAAACGCCTGGTATCTTTATAGTCCTGTCGGGTTTCGCCACCTCTGAC
TTGAGCGTCGATTTTTGTGATGCTCGTCAGGGGGGCGGAGCCTATGGAAAAACGCCAGCAACGCGGCCTT
TTTACGGTTCCTGGCCTTTTGCTGGCCTTTTGCTCACATGTTCTTTCCTGCGTTATCCCCTGATTCTGTG
GATAACCGTATTACCGCCTTTGAGTGAGCTGATACCGCTCGCCGCAGCCGAACGACCGAGCGCAGCGAGT
CAGTGAGCGAGGAAGCGGAAGAGCGCCCAATACGCAAACCGCCTCTCCCCGCGCGTTGGCCGATTCATTA
ATGCAGCGGATCCAGACATGATAAGATACATTGATGAGTTTGGACAAACCACAACTAGAATGCAGTGAAA
AAAATGCTTTATTTGTGAAATTTGTGATGCTATTGCTTTATTTGTAACCATTATAAGCTGCAATAAACAA
GTTAGCTTTTTGCAAAAGCCTAGGCCTCCAAAAAAGCCTCCTCACTACTTCTGGAATAGCTCAGAGGCCG
AGGCGGCCTCGGCCTCTGCATAAATAAAAAAAATTAGTCAGCCATGGGGCGGAGAATGGGCGGAACTGGG
CGGAGTTAGGGGCGGGATGGGCGGAGTTAGGGGCGGGACTATGGTTGCTGACTAATTGAGATGCGGATCC
GCTGGCACGACAGGTTTCCCGACTGGAAAGCGGGCAGTGAGCGCAACGCAATTAATGTGAGTTAGCTCAC
TCATTAGGCACCCCAGGCTTTACACTTTATGCTTCCGGCTCGTATGTTGTGTGGAATTGTGAGCGGATAA
CAATTTCACACAGGAAACAGCTATGACCATGATTACGCCAAGCTTGGGCTGCAGGTCGAGGGATCTCCAT
AAGAGAAGAGGGACAGCTATGACTGGGAGTAGTCAGGAGAGGAGGAAAAATCTGGCTAGTAAAACATGTA
AGGAAAATTTTAGGGATGTTAAAGAAAAAAATAACACAAAACAAAATAT
Features (pLannotate 1.2.2; 28 found; start..end, strand, type, name):
    199..254     -  polyA_signal   β-globin poly(A) signal: rabbit β-globin polyadenylation signal (Gil and Proudfoot, 1987)
    340..475     -  LTR            3' LTR (ΔU3) (fragment): self-inactivating 3' long terminal repeat (LTR) from HIV-1
    477..545     -  CDS            nef (fragment): NEF_HV1Z2 - Experimental evidence at protein level: Swiss-Prot protein existence level 1. Extracellular Nef protein targets CD4(+) T-lymphocytes for apoptosis by interacting with CXCR4 surface receptors. From Human immunodeficiency virus type 1 group M subtype D (isolate Z2/CDC-Z34) (HIV-1).
    571..3966    -  CDS            NUTM1: NUTM1_HUMAN - Also known as C15orf55, NUT. Experimental evidence at protein level: Swiss-Prot protein existence level 1. Plays a role in the regulation of proliferation. Regulates TERT expression by modulating SP1 binding to TERT promoter binding sites. From Homo sapiens (Human).
   3952..5019    -  CDS            BRD9 (fragment): BRD9_HUMAN - Experimental evidence at protein level: Swiss-Prot protein existence level 1. Plays a role in chromatin remodeling and regulation of transcription (PubMed:22464331, PubMed:26365797). Acts as a chromatin reader that recognizes and binds acylated histones: binds histones that are acetylated and/or butyrylated (PubMed:26365797). Component of SWI/SNF chromatin remodeling subcomplex GBAF that carries out key enzymatic activities, changing chromatin structure by altering DNA- histone contacts within a nucleosome in an ATP-dependent manner (PubMed:29374058). Orchestrates also the RAD51-R
   5062..5778    -  CDS            mEGFP: mEGFP is a basic (constitutively fluorescent) green fluorescent protein published in 2002, derived from Aequorea victoria. It has moderate acid sensitivity.
   5792..5829    -  misc_feature   MCS (fragment): multiple cloning site
   5860..6063    -  promoter       CMV promoter: human cytomegalovirus (CMV) immediate early promoter
   6064..6367    -  enhancer       CMV enhancer: human cytomegalovirus immediate early enhancer
   6451..6476    -  CDS            Rev (fragment): human immunodeficiency virus 1 (HIV-1) Rev protein; rev; enhances nuclear export of unspliced and incompletely spliced viral mRNAs
   6853..7086    -  misc_feature   RRE: The Rev response element (RRE) of HIV-1 allows for Rev-dependent mRNA export from the nucleus to the cytoplasm.
   7220..7303    -  CDS            vif (fragment): VIF_HV1BR - Experimental evidence at protein level: Swiss-Prot protein existence level 1. Counteracts the innate antiviral activity of host APOBEC3F and APOBEC3G. Forms a complex with host APOBEC3F and APOBEC3G thus preventing the entry of these lethally hypermutating enzymes into progeny virions. Recruits an active E3 ubiquitin ligase complex composed of elongin BC, CUL5, and RBX2 to induce polyubiquitination of APOBEC3G and APOBEC3F. In turn, they are directed to the 26S proteasome for degradation. Vif interaction with APOBEC3G also blocks its cytidine deaminase activity in a proteasome-inde
   7446..7563    -  misc_feature   cPPT/CTS: central polypurine tract and central termination sequence of HIV-1
   7712..8071    -  CDS            HIV-1 gag (fragment): gag protein from human immunodeficiency virus 1; gag
   8055..8180    -  misc_feature   HIV-1 Ψ: packaging signal of human immunodeficiency virus type 1
   8227..8484    -  LTR            5' LTR (truncated): truncated 5' long terminal repeat (LTR) from HIV-1
   8486..8865    -  enhancer       CMV enhancer: human cytomegalovirus immediate early enhancer
   8896..9000    +  promoter       AmpR promoter: bla
   9001..9861    +  CDS            AmpR: β-lactamase; bla; confers resistance to ampicillin, carbenicillin, and related antibiotics
  10032..10620   +  rep_origin     ori: high-copy-number ColE1/pMB1/pBR322/pUC origin of replication
  10803..10857   +  CDS            lacI (fragment): lac repressor; lacI; The lac repressor binds to the lac operator to inhibit transcription in E. coli. This inhibition can be relieved by adding lactose or isopropyl-β-D-thiogalactopyranoside (IPTG).
  10859..10993   -  polyA_signal   SV40 poly(A) signal: SV40 polyadenylation signal
  11013..11148   -  rep_origin     SV40 ori: SV40 origin of replication
  11172..11194   -  promoter       SV40 promoter (fragment): SV40 enhancer and early promoter
  11201..11240   +  CDS            lacI (fragment): lac repressor; lacI; The lac repressor binds to the lac operator to inhibit transcription in E. coli. This inhibition can be relieved by adding lactose or isopropyl-β-D-thiogalactopyranoside (IPTG).
  11253..11274   +  protein_bind   CAP binding site: CAP binding activates transcription in the presence of cAMP. E. coli catabolite activator protein
  11289..11319   +  promoter       lac promoter: promoter for the E. coli lac operon
  11323..11345   +  protein_bind   lac operator (fragment): The lac repressor binds to the lac operator to inhibit transcription in E. coli. This inhibition can be relieved by adding lactose or isopropyl-β-D-thiogalactopyranoside (IPTG). lac repressor encoded by lacI
