[The description below was written by a language model from this plasmid's Addgene catalogue record and pLannotate feature annotations shown in this document.]
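Description:
CL20_mEGFP_BRD9_NUTM1Δ1-152 is a mammalian expression plasmid built on the CL20 backbone. The catalogue lists it only as a mammalian expression vector, but the feature table shows it has the architecture of an HIV-1-derived, self-inactivating lentiviral transfer vector. A CMV enhancer is fused to a truncated 5' LTR, followed by the Ψ packaging signal with a gag fragment, the cPPT/CTS, the Rev response element and, downstream of the cargo, a ΔU3 3' LTR fragment and a rabbit β-globin polyadenylation signal. These elements would allow the vector RNA to be transcribed, exported in a Rev-dependent manner, packaged and integrated, with viral promoter activity lost after integration. The plasmid can also simply be transfected for transient expression. In bacteria it is maintained by a high-copy ColE1/pUC-type origin and selected with ampicillin through the β-lactamase gene. An SV40 origin and poly(A) signal, plus lac-region remnants, are also present in the backbone.

The payload is driven by an internal CMV enhancer/promoter and encodes monomeric EGFP fused to the N terminus of the human BRD9–NUTM1 fusion protein. The annotation shows a BRD9 fragment joined directly to the NUTM1 coding sequence. This variant lacks amino acids 1-152, described in the record as an intrinsically disordered region. The partial BRD9 annotation is consistent with the deletion lying at the BRD9 end, although the record does not state this explicitly. No mammalian selection marker is annotated, so mEGFP fluorescence serves as the readout for expression and localization. The construct is intended for expressing and imaging the tagged deletion mutant in cells, and the associated study concerns protein condensate formation, so it presumably tests how the disordered region contributes to the fusion's behaviour.
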