Addgene plasmid #244802: CL20_mEGFP_BRD9_NUTM1Δ1-152
Purpose: Express mEGFP-tagged fusion protein BRD9_NUTM1 with an IDR deletion
Depositing lab: Richard Kriwacki. Depositing organization: St. Jude Children's Research Hospital. Publication: Proteome-wide computational analyses reveal links between protein condensate formation and RNA biology. Maiti S, Tripathi S, Baggett DW, Phillips AH, Park CG, Wang J, Wahiduzzaman, Freyaldenhoven WT, Kinger S, Pioso BJ, Bollinger JC, Somjee R, Lang B, Babu MM, Kriwacki RW. Sci Adv. 2025 Dec 5;11(49):eady1420. doi: 10.1126/sciadv.ady1420. Epub 2025 Dec 3. PubMed 41337585.
Backbone
  Vector backbone: CL20
  Vector type: Mammalian Expression
Growth in bacteria
  Bacterial resistance: Ampicillin, 100 μg/mL
  Growth temperature: 37°C
  Growth strain: NEB Stable
  Copy number: High Copy
Gene/Insert
  Gene/Insert name: BRD9_NUTM1Δ1-152
  Species: H. sapiens (human)
  Mutation: Deletion of an IDR (amino acids 1-152 deleted)
  Tag / fusion protein: monomeric EGFP (N terminal on insert)
  Cloning method: Restriction Enzyme; 5′ cloning site Unknown (unknown if destroyed)
Terms and licenses: Academic/Nonprofit Terms; Industry Terms: Not Available to Industry
Depositor comments: BRD9_NUTM1_1-152
How to cite: CL20_mEGFP_BRD9_NUTM1Δ1-152 was a gift from Richard Kriwacki (Addgene plasmid # 244802 ; http://n2t.net/addgene:244802 ; RRID:Addgene_244802)
